Addgene plasmid #85937: pOP440
Purpose: Encrypted AND gate, decryption step 1.
Depositing lab: Timothy Lu. Depositing organization: Massachusetts Institute of Technology. Publication: Encryption and steganography of synthetic gene circuits. Purcell O, Wang J, Siuti P, Lu TK. Nat Commun. 2018 Nov 22;9(1):4942. doi: 10.1038/s41467-018-07144-7. PubMed 30467337.
Backbone
  Vector backbone: Unknown
  Vector type: Bacterial Expression
Growth in bacteria
  Bacterial resistance: Ampicillin, 100 μg/mL
  Growth temperature: 37°C
  Growth strain: DH5alpha
  Copy number: Low Copy
Gene/Insert
  Gene/Insert name: Encrypted AND gate, decryption step 1
  Species: Synthetic
  Cloning method: Gibson Cloning
  Sequencing primers: 5′ unknown
Terms and licenses: Academic/Nonprofit Terms; Industry Terms: Not Available to Industry
How to cite: pOP440 was a gift from Timothy Lu (Addgene plasmid # 85937 ; http://n2t.net/addgene:85937 ; RRID:Addgene_85937)
