[The description below was written by a language model from this plasmid's Addgene catalogue record and pLannotate feature annotations shown in this document.]
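Description:
pOP440 is a low-copy bacterial expression plasmid carrying a synthetic gene circuit described as an "encrypted AND gate" at decryption step 1. The backbone is not named in the record, but the annotated 8.8 kb sequence shows a pSC101 origin with its Rep101 (RepA) replication protein, consistent with the low copy number. Selection is by ampicillin, through a bla gene with its own promoter followed by a lambda t0 terminator. The insert is synthetic and was assembled by Gibson cloning.

The payload combines three regulator genes with a fluorescent output. The araC, tetR and lacI coding sequences are each preceded by a hammerhead ribozyme, a part commonly used to insulate a transcript from its upstream leader. Each is followed by an rrnB T1 or lambda t0 terminator. Two PLtetO-1 promoters are present. The reporter is GFPmut3, which lies downstream of an araBAD promoter fragment flanked by lac operator sites (including a symmetric operator) and an sTRSV hammerhead ribozyme. This arrangement suggests a hybrid promoter that responds to both arabinose/AraC and IPTG/LacI, as expected for AND logic, although the record does not state the inputs. A short Myc-like annotation that includes a Myc epitope match sits upstream of this region, and its role is not explained.

A φC31 integrase attB site and an attP fragment bracket the araC–tetR portion of the circuit. This implies that integrase-mediated recombination rearranges the DNA to unscramble the circuit. The name indicates the plasmid is an intermediate state in a multistep decryption series, but the record does not say which steps are complete or still to come. The plasmid comes from work on encryption and steganography of synthetic gene circuits.
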