Features (pLannotate 1.2.2; 27 found; start..end, strand, type, name):
    519..1469    -  CDS            Rep101: RepA protein needed for replication with the pSC101 origin; rep101
   1517..1739    -  rep_origin     pSC101 ori: low-copy replication origin that requires the Rep101 protein
   2243..2337    -  terminator     lambda t0 terminator: transcription terminator from phage lambda
   2367..3227    -  CDS            AmpR: β-lactamase; bla; confers resistance to ampicillin, carbenicillin, and related antibiotics
   3228..3332    -  promoter       AmpR promoter: bla
   3436..3469    +  protein_bind   attB: minimal attB site for the φC31 integrase (Groth et al., 2000) phage φC31 integrase
   3682..3768    -  terminator     rrnB T1 terminator: Escherichia coli rrnB; transcription terminator T1 from the E. coli rrnB gene
   3777..4652    -  CDS            araC: ARAC_ECOLI - Experimental evidence at protein level: Swiss-Prot protein existence level 1. Transcription factor that regulates the expression of several genes involved in the transport and metabolism of L-arabinose (PubMed:4362626, PubMed:328165, PubMed:6251457, PubMed:2962192, PubMed:6319708, PubMed:2231717, PubMed:1447222). Functions both as a positive and a negative regulator (PubMed:328165, PubMed:6251457). In the presence of arabinose, activates the expression of the araBAD, araE, araFGH and araJ promoters (PubMed:4362626, PubMed:328165, PubMed:6251457, PubMed:2962192, PubMed:6319708, Pub
   4704..4759    -  ncRNA          Hammerhead 3: Accession: RF00008 - Hammerhead ribozyme (type III)
   4822..4895    -  promoter       PLtetO-1 promoter: modified phage lambda PL promoter with tet operator sites (Lutz and Bujard, 1997)
   4942..4997    +  ncRNA          Hammerhead 3: Accession: RF00008 - Hammerhead ribozyme (type III)
   5055..5675    +  CDS            tetR: TETR2_ECOLX - Experimental evidence at protein level: Swiss-Prot protein existence level 1. TetR is the repressor of the tetracycline resistance element; its N-terminal region forms a helix-turn-helix structure and binds DNA. Binding of tetracycline to TetR reduces the repressor affinity for the tetracycline resistance gene (tetA) promoter operator sites. From Escherichia coli.
   5685..5779    -  terminator     lambda t0 terminator: transcription terminator from phage lambda
   5850..5891    -  protein_bind   phage φC31 attP (fragment): attachment site of phage φC31 phage φC31 integrase
   5892..5965    -  promoter       PLtetO-1 promoter: modified phage lambda PL promoter with tet operator sites (Lutz and Bujard, 1997)
   5979..6065    -  terminator     rrnB T1 terminator: Escherichia coli rrnB; transcription terminator T1 from the E. coli rrnB gene
   6074..7153    -  CDS            lacI: LACI_ECOLI - Experimental evidence at protein level: Swiss-Prot protein existence level 1. Repressor of the lactose operon. Binds allolactose as an inducer. From Escherichia coli (strain K12).
   7224..7279    -  ncRNA          Hammerhead 3: Accession: RF00008 - Hammerhead ribozyme (type III)
   7340..7356    +  protein_bind   lac operator: The lac repressor binds to the lac operator to inhibit transcription in E. coli. This inhibition can be relieved by adding lactose or isopropyl-β-D-thiogalactopyranoside (IPTG). lac repressor encoded by lacI
   7372..7590    +  CDS            N-MYC2 (fragment): MYC2_MARMO - Protein inferred from homology: Swiss-Prot protein existence level 3. From Marmota monax (Woodchuck).
   7558..7587    +  CDS            Myc: Myc (human c-Myc proto-oncogene) epitope tag
   7722..7756    +  promoter       araBAD promoter (fragment): araBAD; promoter of the L-arabinose operon of E. coli; the araC regulatory gene is transcribed in the opposite direction (Guzman et al., 1995)
   7765..7784    +  protein_bind   lac operator (symmetric): The lac repressor binds to the lac operator to inhibit transcription in E. coli. This inhibition can be relieved by adding lactose or isopropyl-β-D-thiogalactopyranoside (IPTG). The symmetric lac operator was optimized for tight binding of lac repressor. lac repressor encoded by lacI
   7798..7814    +  protein_bind   lac operator: The lac repressor binds to the lac operator to inhibit transcription in E. coli. This inhibition can be relieved by adding lactose or isopropyl-β-D-thiogalactopyranoside (IPTG). lac repressor encoded by lacI
   7881..7930    +  misc_RNA       sTRSV HHRz: hammerhead ribozyme from the tobacco ringspot virus satellite RNA (Khvorova et al., 2003)
   7984..8697    +  CDS            GFPmut3: GFPmut3 is a basic (constitutively fluorescent) green fluorescent protein published in 1996, derived from Aequorea victoria. It is reported to be a very rapidly-maturing weak dimer.
   8707..8801    -  terminator     lambda t0 terminator: transcription terminator from phage lambda
>Addgene plasmid #85937 | pOP440 | addgene full sequence | sequence record 172878 | Addgene NGS Result
GTACGGGTTTTGCTGCCCGCAAACGGGCTGTTCTGGTGTTGCTAGTTTGTTATCAGAATCGCAGATCCGG
CTTCAGCCGGTTTGCCGGCTGAAAGCGCTATTTCTTCCAGAATTGCCATGATTTTTTCCCCACGGGAGGC
GTCACTGGCTCCCGTGTTGTCGGCAGCTTTGATTCGATAAGCAGCATCGCCTGTTTCAGGCTGTCTATGT
GTGACTGTTGAGCTGTAACAAGTTGTCTCAGGTGTTCAATTTCATGTTCTAGTTGCTTTGTTTTACTGGT
TTCACCTGTTCTATTAGGTGTTACATGCTGTTCATCTGTTACATTGTCGATCTGTTCATGGTGAACAGCT
TTGAATGCACCAAAAACTCGTAAAAGCTCTGATGTATCTATCTTTTTTACACCGTTTTCATCTGTGCATA
TGGACAGTTTTCCCTTTGATATGTAACGGTGAACAGTTGTTCTACTTTTGTTTGTTAGTCTTGATGCTTC
ACTGATAGATACAAGAGCCATAAGAACCTCAGATCCTTCCGTATTTAGCCAGTATGTTCTCTAGTGTGGT
TCGTTGTTTTTGCGTGAGCCATGAGAACGAACCATTGAGATCATACTTACTTTGCATGTCACTCAAAAAT
TTTGCCTCAAAACTGGTGAGCTGAATTTTTGCAGTTAAAGCATCGTGTAGTGTTTTTCTTAGTCCGTTAT
GTAGGTAGGAATCTGATGTAATGGTTGTTGGTATTTTGTCACCATTCATTTTTATCTGGTTGTTCTCAAG
TTCGGTTACGAGATCCATTTGTCTATCTAGTTCAACTTGGAAAATCAACGTATCAGTCGGGCGGCCTCGC
TTATCAACCACCAATTTCATATTGCTGTAAGTGTTTAAATCTTTACTTATTGGTTTCAAAACCCATTGGT
TAAGCCTTTTAAACTCATGGTAGTTATTTTCAAGCATTAACATGAACTTAAATTCATCAAGGCTAATCTC
TATATTTGCCTTGTGAGTTTTCTTTTGTGTTAGTTCTTTTAATAACCACTCATAAATCCTCATAGAGTAT
TTGTTTTCAAAAGACTTAACATGTTCCAGATTATATTTTATGAATTTTTTTAACTGGAAAAGATAAGGCA
ATATCTCTTCACTAAAAACTAATTCTAATTTTTCGCTTGAGAACTTGGCATAGTTTGTCCACTGGAAAAT
CTCAAAGCCTTTAACCAAAGGATTCCTGATTTCCACAGTTCTCGTCATCAGCTCTCTGGTTGCTTTAGCT
AATACACCATAAGCATTTTCCCTACTGATGTTCATCATCTGAGCGTATTGGTTATAAGTGAACGATACCG
TCCGTTCTTTCCTTGTAGGGTTTTCAATCGTGGGGTTGAGTAGTGCCACACAGCATAAAATTAGCTTGGT
TTCATGCTCCGTTAAGTCATAGCGACTAATCGCTAGTTCATTTGCTTTGAAAACAACTAATTCAGACATA
CATCTCAATTGGTCTAGGTGATTTTAATCACTATACCAATTGAGATGGGCTAGTCAATGATAATTACTAG
TCCTTTTCCTTTGAGTTGTGGGTATCTGTAAATTCTGCTAGACCTTTGCTGGAAAACTTGTAAATTCTGC
TAGACCCTCTGTAAATTCCGCTAGACCTTTGTGTGTTTTTTTTGTTTATATTCAAGTGGTTATAATTTAT
AGAATAAAGAAAGAATAAAAAAAGATAAAAAGAATAGATCCCAGCCCTGTGTATAACTCACTACTTTAGT
CAGTTCCGCAGTATTACAAAAGGATGTCGCAAACGCTGTTTGCTCCTCTACAAAACAGACCTTAAAACCC
TAAAGGCTTAAGTAGCACCCTCGCAAGCTCGGGCAAATCGCTGAATATTCCTTTTGTCTCCGACCATCAG
GCACCTGAGTCGCTGTCTTTTTCGTGACATTCAGTTCGCTGCGCTCACGGCTCTGGCAGTGAATGGGGGT
AAATGGCACTACAGGCGCCTTTTATGGATTCATGCAAGGAAACTACCCATAATACAAGAAAAGCCCGTCA
CGGGCTTCTCAGGGCGTTTTATGGTGGGTCTGCTATGTGGTGCTATCTGACTTTTTGCTGTTCAGCAGTT
CCTGCCCTCTGATTTTCCAGTCTGACCACTTCGGATTATCCCGTGACAGGTCATTCAGACTGGCTAATGC
ACCCAGTAAGGCAGCGGTATCATCAACAGGCTTACCCGTCTTACTGTCCCTAGTATCGATACTAGTGCTT
GGATTCTCACCAATAAAAAACGCCCGGCGGCAACCGAGCGTTCTGAACAAATCCAGATGGAGTTCTGAGG
TCATTACTGGATCTATCAACAGGAGTCCAAGCGAGCTCGTAAACTTGGTCTGACAGTTACCAATGCTTAA
TCAGTGAGGCACCTATCTCAGCGATCTGTCTATTTCGTTCATCCATAGTTGCCTGACTCCCCGTCGTGTA
GATAACTACGATACGGGAGGGCTTACCATCTGGCCCCAGTGCTGCAATGATACCGCGAGACCCACGCTCA
CCGGCTCCAGATTTATCAGCAATAAACCAGCCAGCCGGAAGGGCCGAGCGCAGAAGTGGTCCTGCAACTT
TATCCGCCTCCATCCAGTCTATTAATTGTTGCCGGGAAGCTAGAGTAAGTAGTTCGCCAGTTAATAGTTT
GCGCAACGTTGTTGCCATTGCTACAGGCATCGTGGTGTCACGCTCGTCGTTTGGTATGGCTTCATTCAGC
TCCGGTTCCCAACGATCAAGGCGAGTTACATGATCCCCCATGTTGTGCAAAAAAGCGGTTAGCTCCTTCG
GTCCTCCGATCGTTGTCAGAAGTAAGTTGGCCGCAGTGTTATCACTCATGGTTATGGCAGCACTGCATAA
TTCTCTTACTGTCATGCCATCCGTAAGATGCTTTTCTGTGACTGGTGAGTACTCAACCAAGTCATTCTGA
GAATAGTGTATGCGGCGACCGAGTTGCTCTTGCCCGGCGTCAATACGGGATAATACCGCGCCACATAGCA
GAACTTTAAAAGTGCTCATCATTGGAAAACGTTCTTCGGGGCGAAAACTCTCAAGGATCTTACCGCTGTT
GAGATCCAGTTCGATGTAACCCACTCGTGCACCCAACTGATCTTCAGCATCTTTTACTTTCACCAGCGTT
TCTGGGTGAGCAAAAACAGGAAGGCAAAATGCCGCAAAAAAGGGAATAAGGGCGACACGGAAATGTTGAA
TACTCATACTCTTCCTTTTTCAATATTATTGAAGCATTTATCAGGGTTATTGTCTCATGAGCGGATACAT
ATTTGAATGTATTTAGAAAAATAAACAAATAGGGGTTCCGCGCACATTTCCCCGAAAAGTGCCACCTGAC
GTCCTTACGTGCCGATCAACGTCTCATTTTCGCCAGATATCGACGTCAAAGATTCTAGGATCTAACCGTA
TGCGGGTGCCAGGGCGTGCCCTTGGGCTCCCCGGGCGCGTACTCCCACAGCTAACACCACGTCGTCCCTA
TCTGCTGCCCTAGGTCTATGAGTGGTTGCTGGATAACTTTACGGGCATGCATAAGGCTCGTATAATATAT
TCAGGGAGACCACAACGGTTTCCCTCTACAAATAATTTTGTTTAACTTTCGGCCGGCTTGTCGACGACGG
CGGTCTCCGTCGTCAGGATCATCCGGGCTCTAGGGCGGCGGATTTGTCCTACTCAGGAGAGCGTTCACCG
ACAAACAACAGATAAAACGAAAGGCCCAGTCTTTCGACTGAGCCTTTCGTTTTATTTGATGCCTTATGAC
AACTTGACGGCTACATCATTCACTTTTTCTTCACAACCGGCACGAAACTCGCTCGGGCTGGCCCCGGTGC
ATTTTTTAAATACTCGCGAGAAATAGAGTTGATCGTCAAAACCAACATTGCGACCGACGGTGGCGATAGG
CATCCGGGTAGTGCTCAAAAGCAGCTTCGCCTGGCTGATACGTTGGTCCTCGCGCCAGCTTAAGACGCTA
ATCCCTAACTGCTGGCGGAAAAGATGTGACAGACGCGACGGCGACAAGCAAACATGCTGTGCGACGCTGG
CGATATCAAAATTGCTGTCTGCCAGGTGATCGCTGATGTACTGACAAGCCTCGCGTACCCGATTATCCAT
CGGCGGATGGAGCGACTCGTTAATCGCTTCCATGCGCCGCAGTAACAATTGCTCAAGCAGATTTATCGCC
AGCAGCTCCGAATAGCGCCCTTCCCCTTGCCCGGCGTTAATGATTTGCCCAAACAGGTCGCTGAAATGCG
GCTGGTGCGCTTCATCCGGGCGAAAGAAACCCGTATTGGCAAATATTGACGGCCAGTTAAGCCATTCATG
CCAGTAGGCGCGCGGACGAAAGTAAACCCACTGGTGATACCATTCGCGAGCCTCCGGATGACGACCGTAG
TGATGAATCTCTCCTGGCGGGAACAGCAAAATATCACCCGGTCGGCAGACAAATTCTCGTCCCTGATTTT
TCACCACCCCCTGACCGCGAATGGTGAGATTGAGAATATAACCTTTCATTCCCAGCGGTCGGTCGATAAA
AAAATCGAGATAACCGTTGGCCTCAATCGGCGTTAAACCCGCCACCAGATGGGCGTTAAACGAGTATCCC
GGCAGCAGGGGATCATTTTGCGCTTCAGCCATGCTAGCTCTCGTCCCTAGCTTCGCCGAAGGCGTTAAAC
AAAATTATTTGTAGAGGGGGTTTCGTCATCACTGACTCATCAGAGTTGAAAGCACATCAACTGACCCCTG
TTTGTAAAGGAGACTGATAATGGCATGTACAACTATACTCGTCGGTAAAAAGGCATCTTATGGTCAGTGC
GTCCTGCTGATGTGCTCAGTATCTCTATCACTGATAGGGATGTCAATCTCTATCACTGATAGGGAATGCC
AACACAATTAACATCTCAATTAAGGTAACTAAAAAACTCCTTTAGCGGTCAACGCATGTGCTTTGCGTTC
TGATGAGACAGTGATGTCGAAACCGCCTCTACAAATAATTTTGTTTAAAGTATTAACTATCGTTCAACTG
ATAGGGAGGCGCCGATGTCTCGTTTAGATAAAAGTAAAGTGATTAACAGCGCATTAGAGCTGCTTAATGA
GGTCGGAATCGAAGGTTTAACAACCCGTAAACTCGCCCAGAAGCTAGGTGTAGAGCAGCCTACATTGTAT
TGGCATGTAAAAAATAAGCGGGCTTTGCTCGACGCCTTAGCCATTGAGATGTTAGATAGGCACCATACTC
ACTTTTGCCCTTTAGAAGGGGAAAGCTGGCAAGATTTTTTACGTAATAACGCTAAAAGTTTTAGATGTGC
TTTACTAAGTCATCGCGATGGAGCAAAAGTACATTTAGGTACACGGCCTACAGAAAAACAGTATGAAACT
CTCGAAAATCAATTAGCCTTTTTATGCCAACAAGGTTTTTCACTAGAGAATGCATTATATGCACTCAGCG
CTGTGGGGCATTTTACTTTAGGTTGCGTATTGGAAGATCAAGAGCATCAAGTCGCTAAAGAAGAAAGGGA
AACACCTACTACTGATAGTATGCCGCCATTATTACGACAAGCTATCGAATTATTTGATCACCAAGGTGCA
GAGCCAGCCTTCTTATTCGGCCTTGAATTGATCATCTGCGGATTAGAAAAACAACTTAAATGTGAAAGTG
GGTCTTGAGCTTGGATTCTCACCAATAAAAAACGCCCGGCGGCAACCGAGCGTTCTGAACAAATCCAGAT
GGAGTTCTGAGGTCATTACTGGATCTATCAACAGGAGTCCAAGCATGGATAAAAAAATACAGCGTTTTTC
ATGTACAACTATACTAGTTGTAGTGCCTAAATAATGCTTCCCCCAACTGAGAGAACTCAAAGGTTACCCC
AGTTGGGGCACGGTCAGTGCGTCCTGCTGATGTGCTCAGTATCTCTATCACTGATAGGGATGTCAATCTC
TATCACTGATAGGGATCTAGGGCGGCGGATTTGTCCTACTCAGGAGAGCGTTCACCGACAAACAACAGAT
AAAACGAAAGGCCCAGTCTTTCGACTGAGCCTTTCGTTTTATTTGATGCCTTACTGCCCGCTTTCCAGTC
GGGAAACCTGTCGTGCCAGTTGCATTAATGAATCGGCCAACGCGCGGGGAGAGGCGGTTTGCGTATTGGG
AGCCAGGGTGGTTTTTCTTTTCACCAGTGAGACGGGCAACAGTTGATTGCCCTTCACCGCCTGGCCCTGA
GAGAGTTGCAGCAAGCGGTCCACGCTGGTTTGCCCCAGCAGGCGAAAATCCTGTTTGATGGTGGTTAACG
GCGGGATATAACATGAGCTGTCTTCGGTATCGTCGTATCCCACTACCGAGATGTCCGCACCAACGCGCAG
CCCGGACTCGGTAATGGCGCGCATTGCGCCCAGCGCCATCTGATCGTTGGCAACCAGCATCGCAGTGGGA
ACGATGCCCTCATTCAGCATTTGCATGGTTTGTTGAAAACCGGACATGGCACTCCAGTCGCCTTCCCGTT
CCGCTATCGGCTGAATTTGATTGCGAGTGAGATATTTATGCCAGCCAGCCAGACGCAGACGCGCCGAGAC
AGAACTTAATGGGCCCGCTAACAGCGCGATTTGCTGGTGACCCAATGCGACCAGATGCTCCACGCCCAGT
CGCGTACCGTCTTCATGGGAGAAAATAATACTGTTGATGGGTGTCTGGTCAGAGACATCAAGAAATAACG
CCGGAACATTAGTGCAGGCAGCTTCCACAGCAATGGCATCCTGGTCATCCAGCGGATAGTTAATGATCAG
CCCACTGACGCGCTGCGCGAGAAGATTGTGAACCGCCGCTTTACAGGCTTCGACGCCGCTTCGTTCTACC
ATCGACACCACCACGCTGGCACCCAGCTGGTCAGCACGAGATTTGATAGCAGCAACGATCTGAGACGGAG
CGTGCAGAGCCAGAGAAGAGGTGGCAACGCCAATCAGCAACGACTGTTTGCCCGCCAGTTGTTGTGCCAC
GCGGTTGGGAATGTAATTCAGCTCCGCCATCGCCGCTTCCACTTTTTCCCGCGTTTTCGCAGAAACGTGG
CTGGCCTGGTTCACCACGCGGGAAACGGTCTGATAAGAGACACCGGCATACTCTGCGACATCGTACAGCG
TTACTGGTTTCATGTGCACTACCTCCTTGGTTGTCTATGCTATGCTGATCTACAACTGGCATGCTTAAAC
AAAATTATTTGTAGAGGTAGTTTCGCCTTCACAGGCTCATCAGACCGGCAAGCACAGCCGGTGACTACTG
TCGGGGTTTGTACCGTACACCACTGAGACCGCGGTGGTTGACCAGACAAACCACGACAATTGTGAGCGGA
TAACAATTTCACACAGGGCCCTCGGACACCGAGGAGAATGTCAAGAGGCGAACACACAACGTCTTGGAGC
GCCAGAGGAGGAACGAGCTAAAACGGAGCTTTTTTGCCCTGCGTGACCAGATCCCGGAGTTGGAAAACAA
TGAAAAGGCCCCCAAGGTAGTTATCCTTAAAAAAGCCACAGCATACATCCTGTCCGTCCAAGCAGAGGAG
CAAAAGCTCATTTCTGAAGAGGACTTGTTGCGGAAACGACGAGAACAGTTGAAACACAAACTTGAACAGC
TACGGAACTCTTGTGCGTAAGGAAAAGTAAGGAAAACGATTCCTTCTAACAGAAATGTCCTGAGCAATCA
CCTATGAACTGTCGACTCGAGCATAGCATTTTTATCCATAAGATTAGCGGATCCTAAGCTTTACAATTGT
GAGCGCTCACAATTATGATAGATTCAATTGTGAGCGGATAACAATTTCACACAGCAAAAAAAGCAAAAAG
CATTTACCTTGATTGAAATAAACGAAATAAAAACTCGCAGCTGTCACCGGATGTGCTTTCCGGTCTGATG
AGTCCGTGAGGACGAAACAGCCTCTACAAATAATTTTGTTTAAATAGGTCCCAATATAAGGAGAGGGTGT
ACAATGAGTAAAGGAGAAGAACTTTTCACTGGAGTTGTCCCAATTCTTGTTGAATTAGATGGTGATGTTA
ATGGGCACAAATTTTCTGTCAGTGGAGAGGGTGAAGGTGATGCAACATACGGAAAACTTACCCTTAAATT
TATTTGCACTACTGGAAAACTACCTGTTCCATGGCCAACACTTGTCACTACTTTCGGTTATGGTGTTCAA
TGCTTTGCGAGATACCCAGATCATATGAAACAGCATGACTTTTTCAAGAGTGCCATGCCCGAAGGTTATG
TACAGGAAAGAACTATATTTTTCAAAGATGACGGGAACTACAAGACACGTGCTGAAGTCAAGTTTGAAGG
TGATACCCTTGTTAATAGAATCGAGTTAAAAGGTATTGATTTTAAAGAAGATGGAAACATTCTTGGACAC
AAATTGGAATACAACTATAACTCACACAATGTATACATCATGGCAGACAAACAAAAGAATGGAATCAAAG
TTAACTTCAAAATTAGACACAACATTGAAGATGGAAGCGTTCAACTAGCAGACCATTATCAACAAAATAC
TCCAATTGGCGATGGCCCTGTCCTTTTACCAGACAACCATTACCTGTCCACACAATCTGCCCTTTCGAAA
GATCCCAACGAAAAGAGAGACCACATGGTCCTTCTTGAGTTTGTAACAGCTGCTGGGATTACACATGGCA
TGGATGATCTCTACAAATAAGCTTGGATTCTCACCAATAAAAAACGCCCGGCGGCAACCGAGCGTTCTGA
ACAAATCCAGATGGAGTTCTGAGGTCATTACTGGATCTATCAACAGGAGTCCAAGCG
